>Addgene plasmid #43035 | I-CAGA | depositor partial sequence | sequence record 58300 | I-CAGA sequence 424 bps
CGTCTCCTGACCCCAGAGCAGGTCGTGGCGATCGCAAGCCACGACGGAGGAAAGCAAGCCTTGGAAACAG
TACAGAGGCTGTTGCCTGTGCTGTGCCAAGCGCACGGACTCACCCCAGAGCAGGTCGTGGCAATCGCCTC
CAACATTGGCGGGAAACAGGCACTCGAGACTGTCCAGCGCCTGCTTCCCGTGCTGTGCCAAGCGCACGGC
CTCACCCCAGAGCAGGTCGTGGCAATCGCGAGCAATAACGGCGGAAAACAGGCTTTGGAAACGGTGCAGA
GGCTCCTTCCAGTGCTGTGCCAAGCGCACGGATTAACCCCAGAGCAGGTCGTGGCAATCGCCTCCAACAT
TGGCGGGAAACAGGCACTCGAGACTGTCCAGCGCCTGCTTCCCGTGCTGTGCCAAGCGCACGGCTTAAGA
GACG
