>Addgene plasmid #43035 | I-CAGA | addgene partial sequence | sequence record 59927 | M13-F20 5'-TGTAAAACGACGGCCAGT-3'
CTATAGGGCGAATTGGGCCCTCTAGATGCATGCTCGAGCGGCCGCCAGTGTGATGGATATCTGCAGAATT
CGCCCTTATATAGATGCCGTCCTAGCGCGTCTCCTGACCCCAGAGCAGGTCGTGGCGATCGCAAGCCACG
ACGGAGGAAAGCAAGCCTTGGAAACAGTACAGAGGCTGTTGCCTGTGCTGTGCCAAGCGCACGGACTCAC
CCCAGAGCAGGTCGTGGCAATCGCCTCCAACATTGGCGGGAAACAGGCACTCGAGACTGTCCAGCGCCTG
CTTCCCGTGCTGTGCCAAGCGCACGGCCTCACCCCAGAGCAGGTCGTGGCAATCGCGAGCAATAACGGCG
GAAAACAGGCTTTGGAAACGGTGCAGAGGCTCCTTCCAGTGCTGTGCCAAGCGCACGGATTAACCCCAGA
GCAGGTCGTGGCAATCGCCTCCAACATTGGCGGGAAACAGGCACTCGAGACTGTCCAGCGCCTGCTTCCC
GTGCTGTGCCAAGCGCACGGCTTAAGAGACGTGGGCACAGGAAAGATACTTAAGGGCGAATTCCAGCACA
CTGGCGGCCGTTACTAGTGGATCCGAGCTCGGTACCAAGCTTGGCGTAATCATGGTCATAGCTGTTTCCT
GTGTGAAATTGTTATCCGCTCACAATTCCACACAACATACGAGCCGGAAGCATAAAGTGTAAAGCCTGGG
GTGCCTAATGAGTGAGCTAACTCACATTAATTGCGTTGCGCTCACTGCCCGCTTTCCAGTCGGGAAACCT
GTCGTGCCAGCTGCATTAATGAATCGGCCAACGCGCGGGGAGAGGCGGTTTGCGTATTGGGCGCTCTTCC
GCTTCCTCGCTCACTGACTCGCTGCGCTCGGTCGTTCGGCTGCGGC
