[The description below was written by a language model from this plasmid's Addgene catalogue record.]
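Description:
I-CAGA is a bacterial cloning plasmid built on the commercial pCRII-TOPO backbone, into which a 424 bp synthetic insert was placed by TOPO cloning. It is a high-copy plasmid propagated in E. coli, and the record lists dual selection with ampicillin and kanamycin, consistent with the two resistance markers carried by this backbone. The T7 and M13-reverse priming sites flanking the TOPO cloning site are the ones given for sequencing across the insert. No feature table is provided, so the origin of replication and other backbone elements are not itemised in the record.

The record does not describe the insert beyond its name, synthetic origin and size. The plasmid was deposited in connection with a TALEN genome-editing system developed for generating human stem cell-based disease models. In that context, the name and the roughly 400 bp length are suggestive of a preassembled block of four TALE repeat modules that would recognise the tetranucleotide CAGA, with the "I" prefix perhaps marking the block's position in an ordered assembly. This interpretation is an inference and is not stated in the catalogue fields. There is no indication of a promoter driving expression of the insert, nor of any tag, reporter or mammalian element. The construct is therefore best understood as a storage and source plasmid for a synthetic DNA part, most likely one member of a library used to build custom TALEN arrays in a separate destination vector, and not as an expression construct in its own right.
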