Addgene plasmid #43035: I-CAGA
Depositing lab: Chad Cowan & Kiran Musunuru. Depositing organization: Harvard University. Publication: A TALEN Genome-Editing System for Generating Human Stem Cell-Based Disease Models. Ding Q, Lee YK, Schaefer EA, Peters DT, Veres A, Kim K, Kuperwasser N, Motola DL, Meissner TB, Hendriks WT, Trevisan M, Gupta RM, Moisan A, Banks E, Friesen M, Schinzel RT, Xia F, Tang A, Xia Y, Figueroa E, Wann A, Ahfeldt T, Daheron L, Zhang F, Rubin LL, Peng LF, Chung RT, Musunuru K, Cowan CA. Cell Stem Cell. 2012 Dec 12. pii: S1934-5909(12)00645-5. doi: 10.1016/j.stem.2012.11.011. PubMed 23246482.
Backbone
  Vector backbone: pCRII-TOPO
  Backbone manufacturer: Invitrogen
  Backbone size w/o insert (bp): 3973
  Vector type: Bacterial Cloning
Growth in bacteria
  Bacterial resistance: Ampicillin and Kanamycin, 100 & 50 μg/mL
  Growth temperature: 37°C
  Growth strain: Top10
  Copy number: High Copy
Gene/Insert
  Gene/Insert name: I-CAGA
  Species: Synthetic
  Insert size (bp): 424
  Cloning method: TOPO Cloning
  Sequencing primers: 5′ T7; 3′ M13-rev
Terms and licenses: Academic/Nonprofit Terms; Industry Terms: Not Available to Industry
How to cite: I-CAGA was a gift from Chad Cowan & Kiran Musunuru (Addgene plasmid # 43035 ; http://n2t.net/addgene:43035 ; RRID:Addgene_43035)
